>Addgene plasmid #209024 | pLenti-opCas12a-Ultra-6xNLS | addgene full sequence | sequence record 413627 | Addgene NGS Result
AGCGCCCAATACGCAAACCGCCTCTCCCCGCGCGTTGGCCGATTCATTAATGCAGCTGGCACGACAGGTT
TCCCGACTGGAAAGCGGGCAGTGAGCGCAACGCAATTAATGTGAGTTAGCTCACTCATTAGGCACCCCAG
GCTTTACACTTTATGCTTCCGGCTCGTATGTTGTGTGGAATTGTGAGCGGATAACAATTTCACACAGGAA
ACAGCTATGACCATGATTACGCCAAGCGCGCAATTAACCCTCACTAAAGGGAACAAAAGCTGGAGCTGCA
AGCTTAATGTAGTCTTATGCAATACTCTTGTAGTCTTGCAACATGGTAACGATGAGTTAGCAACATGCCT
TACAAGGAGAGAAAAAGCACCGTGCATGCCGATTGGTGGAAGTAAGGTGGTACGATCGTGCCTTATTAGG
AAGGCAACAGACGGGTCTGACATGGATTGGACGAACCACTGAATTGCCGCATTGCAGAGATATTGTATTT
AAGTGCCTAGCTCGATACATAAACGGGTCTCTCTGGTTAGACCAGATCTGAGCCTGGGAGCTCTCTGGCT
AACTAGGGAACCCACTGCTTAAGCCTCAATAAAGCTTGCCTTGAGTGCTTCAAGTAGTGTGTGCCCGTCT
GTTGTGTGACTCTGGTAACTAGAGATCCCTCAGACCCTTTTAGTCAGTGTGGAAAATCTCTAGCAGTGGC
GCCCGAACAGGGACTTGAAAGCGAAAGGGAAACCAGAGGAGCTCTCTCGACGCAGGACTCGGCTTGCTGA
AGCGCGCACGGCAAGAGGCGAGGGGCGGCGACTGGTGAGTACGCCAAAAATTTTGACTAGCGGAGGCTAG
AAGGAGAGAGATGGGTGCGAGAGCGTCAGTATTAAGCGGGGGAGAATTAGATCGCGATGGGAAAAAATTC
GGTTAAGGCCAGGGGGAAAGAAAAAATATAAATTAAAACATATAGTATGGGCAAGCAGGGAGCTAGAACG
ATTCGCAGTTAATCCTGGCCTGTTAGAAACATCAGAAGGCTGTAGACAAATACTGGGACAGCTACAACCA
TCCCTTCAGACAGGATCAGAAGAACTTAGATCATTATATAATACAGTAGCAACCCTCTATTGTGTGCATC
AAAGGATAGAGATAAAAGACACCAAGGAAGCTTTAGACAAGATAGAGGAAGAGCAAAACAAAAGTAAGAC
CACCGCACAGCAAGCGGCCGCTGATCTTCAGACCTGGAGGAGGAGATATGAGGGACAATTGGAGAAGTGA
ATTATATAAATATAAAGTAGTAAAAATTGAACCATTAGGAGTAGCACCCACCAAGGCAAAGAGAAGAGTG
GTGCAGAGAGAAAAAAGAGCAGTGGGAATAGGAGCTTTGTTCCTTGGGTTCTTGGGAGCAGCAGGAAGCA
CTATGGGCGCAGCGTCAATGACGCTGACGGTACAGGCCAGACAATTATTGTCTGGTATAGTGCAGCAGCA
GAACAATTTGCTGAGGGCTATTGAGGCGCAACAGCATCTGTTGCAACTCACAGTCTGGGGCATCAAGCAG
CTCCAGGCAAGAATCCTGGCTGTGGAAAGATACCTAAAGGATCAACAGCTCCTGGGGATTTGGGGTTGCT
CTGGAAAACTCATTTGCACCACTGCTGTGCCTTGGAATGCTAGTTGGAGTAATAAATCTCTGGAACAGAT
TTGGAATCACACGACCTGGATGGAGTGGGACAGAGAAATTAACAATTACACAAGCTTAATACACTCCTTA
ATTGAAGAATCGCAAAACCAGCAAGAAAAGAATGAACAAGAATTATTGGAATTAGATAAATGGGCAAGTT
TGTGGAATTGGTTTAACATAACAAATTGGCTGTGGTATATAAAATTATTCATAATGATAGTAGGAGGCTT
GGTAGGTTTAAGAATAGTTTTTGCTGTACTTTCTATAGTGAATAGAGTTAGGCAGGGATATTCACCATTA
TCGTTTCAGACCCACCTCCCAACCCCGAGGGGACCCAGACCACAATTTTAAAAGAAAAGGGGGGATTGGG
GGGTACAGTGCAGGGGAAAGAATAGTAGACATAATAGCAACAGACATACAAACTAAAGAATTACAAAAAC
AAATTACAAAAATTCAAAATTTTCGGGTTTATTACAGGGACAGCAGAGATCCACTTTGGCGCCGGCTCGA
GGGCTCCGGTGCCCGTCAGTGGGCAGAGCGCACATCGCCCACAGTCCCCGAGAAGTTGGGGGGAGGGGTC
GGCAATTGAACCGGTGCCTAGAGAAGGTGGCGCGGGGTAAACTGGGAAAGTGATGTCGTGTACTGGCTCC
GCCTTTTTCCCGAGGGTGGGGGAGAACCGTATATAAGTGCAGTAGTCGCCGTGAACGTTCTTTTTCGCAA
CGGGTTTGCCGCCAGAACACAGGTAAGTGCCGTGTGTGGTTCCCGCGGGCCTGGCCTCTTTACGGGTTAT
GGCCCTTGCGTGCCTTGAATTACTTCCACTGGCTGCAGTACGTGATTCTTGATCCCGAGCTTCGGGTTGG
AAGTGGGTGGGAGAGTTCGAGGCCTTGCGCTTAAGGAGCCCCTTCGCCTCGTGCTTGAGTTGAGGCCTGG
CCTGGGCGCTGGGGCCGCCGCGTGCGAATCTGGTGGCACCTTCGCGCCTGTCTCGCTGCTTTCGATAAGT
CTCTAGCCATTTAAAATTTTTGATGACCTGCTGCGACGCTTTTTTTCTGGCAAGATAGTCTTGTAAATGC
GGGCCAAGATCTGCACACTGGTATTTCGGTTTTTGGGGCCGCGGGCGGCGACGGGGCCCGTGCGTCCCAG
CGCACATGTTCGGCGAGGCGGGGCCTGCGAGCGCGGCCACCGAGAATCGGACGGGGGTAGTCTCAAGCTG
GCCGGCCTGCTCTGGTGCCTGGCCTCGCGCCGCCGTGTATCGCCCCGCCCTGGGCGGCAAGGCTGGCCCG
GTCGGCACCAGTTGCGTGAGCGGAAAGATGGCCGCTTCCCGGCCCTGCTGCAGGGAGCTCAAAATGGAGG
ACGCGGCGCTCGGGAGAGCGGGCGGGTGAGTCACCCACACAAAGGAAAAGGGCCTTTCCGTCCTCAGCCG
TCGCTTCATGTGACTCCACGGAGTACCGGGCGCCGTCCAGGCACCTCGATTAGTTCTCGAGCTTTTGGAG
TACGTCGTCTTTAGGTTGGGGGGAGGGGTTTTATGCGATGGAGTTTCCCCACACTGAGTGGGTGGAGACT
GAAGTTAGGCCAGCTTGGCACTTGATGTAATTCTCCTTGGAATTTGCCCTTTTTGAGTTTGGATCTTGGT
TCATTCTCAAGCCTCAGACAGTGGTTCAAAGTTTTTTTCTTCCATTTCAGGTGTCGTGAGATCCGCCACC
ATGGATTACAAAGACGATGACGATAAGACACAGTTCGAGGGCTTTACCAACCTGTATCAGGTGAGCAAGA
CACTGCGGTTTGAGCTGATCCCACAGGGCAAGACCCTGAAGCACATCCAGGAGCAGGGCTTCATCGAGGA
GGACAAGGCCCGCAATGATCACTACAAGGAGCTGAAGCCCATCATCGATCGGATCTACAAGACCTATGCC
GACCAGTGCCTGCAGCTGGTGCAGCTGGATTGGGAGAACCTGAGCGCCGCCATCGACTCCTATAGAAAGG
AGAAAACCGAGGAGACAAGGAACGCCCTGATCGAGGAGCAGGCCACATATCGCAATGCCATCCACGACTA
CTTCATCGGCCGGACAGACAACCTGACCGATGCCATCAATAAGAGACACGCCGAGATCTACAAGGGCCTG
TTCAAGGCCGAGCTGTTTAATGGCAAGGTGCTGAAGCAGCTGGGCACCGTGACCACAACCGAGCACGAGA
ACGCCCTGCTGCGGAGCTTCGACAAGTTTACAACCTACTTCTCCGGCTTTTATCGGAACAGGAAGAACGT
GTTCAGCGCCGAGGATATCAGCACAGCCATCCCACACCGCATCGTGCAGGACAACTTCCCCAAGTTTAAG
GAGAATTGTCACATCTTCACACGCCTGATCACCGCCGTGCCCAGCCTGCGGGAGCACTTTGAGAACGTGA
AGAAGGCCATCGGCATCTTCGTGAGCACCTCCATCGAGGAGGTGTTTTCCTTCCCTTTTTATAACCAGCT
GCTGACACAGACCCAGATCGACCTGTATAACCAGCTGCTGGGAGGAATCTCTCGGGAGGCAGGCACCGAG
AAGATCAAGGGCCTGAACGAGGTGCTGAATCTGGCCATCCAGAAGAATGATGAGACAGCCCACATCATCG
CCTCCCTGCCACACAGATTCATCCCCCTGTTTAAGCAGATCCTGTCCGATAGGAACACCCTGTCTTTCAT
CCTGGAGGAGTTTAAGAGCGACGAGGAAGTGATCCAGTCCTTCTGCAAGTACAAGACACTGCTGAGAAAC
GAGAACGTGCTGGAGACAGCCGAGGCCCTGTTTAACGAGCTGAACAGCATCGACCTGACACACATCTTCA
TCAGCCACAAGAAGCTGGAGACAATCAGCAGCGCCCTGTGCGACCACTGGGATACACTGAGGAATGCCCT
GTATGAGCGGAGAATCTCCGAGCTGACAGGCAAGATCACCAAGTCTGCCAAGGAGAAGGTGCAGCGCAGC
CTGAAGCACGAGGATATCAACCTGCAGGAGATCATCTCTGCCGCAGGCAAGGAGCTGAGCGAGGCCTTCA
AGCAGAAAACCAGCGAGATCCTGTCCCACGCACACGCCGCCCTGGATCAGCCACTGCCTACAACCCTGAA
GAAGCAGGAGGAGAAGGAGATCCTGAAGTCTCAGCTGGACAGCCTGCTGGGCCTGTACCACCTGCTGGAC
TGGTTTGCCGTGGATGAGTCCAACGAGGTGGACCCCGAGTTCTCTGCCCGGCTGACCGGCATCAAGCTGG
AGATGGAGCCTTCTCTGAGCTTCTACAACAAGGCCAGAAATTATGCCACCAAGAAGCCCTACTCCGTGGA
GAAGTTCAAGCTGAACTTTCAGCGGCCTACACTGGCCCGTGGCTGGGACGTGAATAAGGAGAAGAACAAT
GGCGCCATCCTGTTTGTGAAGAACGGCCTGTACTATCTGGGCATCATGCCAAAGCAGAAGGGCAGGTATA
AGGCCCTGAGCTTCGAGCCCACAGAGAAAACCAGCGAGGGCTTTGATAAGATGTACTATGACTACTTCCC
TGATGCCGCCAAGATGATCCCAAAGTGCAGCACCCAGCTGAAGGCCGTGACAGCCCACTTTCAGACCCAC
ACAACCCCCATCCTGCTGTCCAACAATTTCATCGAGCCTCTGGAGATCACAAAGGAGATCTACGACCTGA
ACAATCCTGAGAAGGAGCCAAAGAAGTTTCAGACAGCCTACGCCAAGAAAACCGGCGACCAGAAGGGCTA
CAGAGAGGCCCTGTGCAAGTGGATCGACTTCACAAGGGATTTTCTGTCCAAGTATACCAAGACAACCTCT
ATCGATCTGTCTAGCCTGCGGCCATCCTCTCAGTATAAGGACCTGGGCGAGTACTATGCCGAGCTGAATC
CCCTGCTGTACCACATCAGCTTCCAGAGAATCGCCGAGAAGGAGATCATGGATGCCGTGGAGACAGGCAA
GCTGTACCTGTTCCAGATCTATAACAAGGACTTTGCCAAGGGCCACCACGGCAAGCCTAATCTGCACACA
CTGTATTGGACCGGCCTGTTTTCTCCAGAGAACCTGGCCAAGACAAGCATCAAGCTGAATGGCCAGGCCG
AGCTGTTCTACCGCCCTAAGTCCAGGATGAAGAGGATGGCACACCGGCTGGGAGAGAAGATGCTGAACAA
GAAGCTGAAGGATCAGAAAACCCCAATCCCCGACACCCTGTACCAGGAGCTGTACGACTATGTGAATCAC
AGACTGTCCCACGACCTGTCTGATGAGGCCAGGGCCCTGCTGCCCAACGTGATCACCAAGGAGGTGTCTC
ACGAGATCATCAAGGATAGGCGCTTTACCAGCGACAAGTTCCTGTTCCACGTGCCTATCACACTGAACTA
TCAGGCCGCCAATTCCCCATCTAAGTTCAACCAGAGGGTGAATGCCTACCTGAAGGAGCACCCCGAGACA
CCTATCATCGGCATCGATCGGGGCGAGAGAAACCTGATCTATATCACAGTGATCGACTCCACCGGCAAGA
TCCTGGAGCAGCGGAGCCTGAACACCATCCAGCAGTTTGATTACCAGAAGAAGCTGGACAACAGGGAGAA
GGAGAGGGTGGCAGCAAGGCAGGCCTGGTCTGTGGTGGGCACAATCAAGGATCTGAAGCAGGGCTATCTG
AGCCAGGTCATCCACGAGATCGTGGACCTGATGATCCACTACCAGGCCGTGGTGGTGCTGGAGAACCTGA
ATTTCGGCTTTAAGAGCAAGAGGACCGGCATCGCCGAGAAGGCCGTGTACCAGCAGTTCGAGAAGATGCT
GATCGATAAGCTGAATTGCCTGGTGCTGAAGGACTATCCAGCAGAGAAAGTGGGAGGCGTGCTGAACCCA
TACCAGCTGACAGACCAGTTCACCTCCTTTGCCAAGATGGGCACCCAGTCTGGCTTCCTGTTTTACGTGC
CTGCCCCATATACATCTAAGATCGATCCCCTGACCGGCTTCGTGGACCCCTTCGTGTGGAAAACCATCAA
GAATCACGAGAGCCGCAAGCACTTCCTGGAGGGCTTCGACTTTCTGCACTACGACGTGAAAACCGGCGAC
TTCATCCTGCACTTTAAGATGAACAGAAATCTGTCCTTCCAGAGGGGCCTGCCCGGCTTTATGCCTGCAT
GGGATATCGTGTTCGAGAAGAACGAGACACAGTTTGACGCCAAGGGCACCCCTTTCATCGCCGGCAAGAG
AATCGTGCCAGTGATCGAGAATCACAGATTCACCGGCAGATACCGGGACCTGTATCCTGCCAACGAGCTG
ATCGCCCTGCTGGAGGAGAAGGGCATCGTGTTCAGGGATGGCTCCAACATCCTGCCAAAGCTGCTGGAGA
ATGACGATTCTCACGCCATCGACACCATGGTGGCCCTGATCCGCAGCGTGCTGCAGATGCGGAACTCCAA
TGCCGCCACAGGCGAGGACTATATCAACAGCCCCGTGCGCGATCTGAATGGCGTGTGCTTCGACTCCCGG
TTTCAGAACCCAGAGTGGCCCATGGACGCCGATGCCAATGGCGCCTACCACATCGCCCTGAAGGGCCAGC
TGCTGCTGAATCACCTGAAGGAGAGCAAGGATCTGAAGCTGCAGAACGGCATCTCCAATCAGGACTGGCT
GGCCTACATCCAGGAGCTGCGCAACGGCGGCTCCCCTGCTGCTAAACGTGTTAAGCTTGATGGGGGTAGC
CCGGCAGCCAAGAGAGTCAAACTCGACGGCGGCTCCCCAGCGGCAAAAAGGGTGAAACTAGACGGGGGTA
GCCCCGCCGCGAAGCGTGTAAAGCTGGATGGAGGATCGCCTGCGGCTAAGCGAGTCAAATTAGACGGTGG
GTCACCGGCTGCAAAGCGCGTCAAATTGGATGCTAGCGAACAAAAACTCATCTCAGAAGAGGATCTGGGC
AGTGGAGAGGGCAGAGGAAGTCTGCTAACATGCGGTGACGTCGAGGAGAATCCTGGCCCAACCATGATTG
AACAAGATGGATTGCACGCAGGTTCTCCGGCCGCTTGGGTGGAGAGGCTATTCGGCTATGACTGGGCACA
ACAGACAATCGGCTGCTCTGATGCCGCCGTGTTCCGGCTGTCAGCGCAGGGGCGCCCGGTTCTTTTTGTC
AAGACCGACCTGTCCGGTGCCCTGAATGAACTGCAGGACGAGGCAGCGCGGCTATCGTGGCTGGCCACGA
CGGGCGTTCCTTGCGCAGCTGTGCTCGACGTTGTCACTGAAGCGGGAAGGGACTGGCTGCTATTGGGCGA
AGTGCCGGGGCAGGATCTCCTGTCATCTCACCTTGCTCCTGCCGAGAAAGTATCCATCATGGCTGATGCA
ATGCGGCGGCTGCATACGCTTGATCCGGCTACCTGCCCATTCGACCACCAAGCGAAACATCGCATCGAGC
GAGCACGTACTCGGATGGAAGCCGGTCTTGTCGATCAGGATGATCTGGACGAAGAGCATCAGGGGCTCGC
GCCAGCCGAACTGTTCGCCAGGCTCAAGGCGCGCATGCCCGACGGCGATGATCTCGTCGTGACCCATGGC
GATGCCTGCTTGCCGAATATCATGGTGGAAAATGGCCGCTTTTCTGGATTCATCGACTGTGGCCGGCTGG
GTGTGGCGGACCGCTATCAGGACATAGCGTTGGCTACCCGTGATATTGCTGAAGAGCTTGGCGGCGAATG
GGCTGACCGCTTCCTCGTGCTTTACGGTATCGCCGCTCCCGATTCGCAGCGCATCGCCTTCTATCGCCTT
CTTGACGAGTTCTTCTGAACGCGTTAAGTCGACAATCAACCTCTGGATTACAAAATTTGTGAAAGATTGA
CTGGTATTCTTAACTATGTTGCTCCTTTTACGCTATGTGGATACGCTGCTTTAATGCCTTTGTATCATGC
TATTGCTTCCCGTATGGCTTTCATTTTCTCCTCCTTGTATAAATCCTGGTTGCTGTCTCTTTATGAGGAG
TTGTGGCCCGTTGTCAGGCAACGTGGCGTGGTGTGCACTGTGTTTGCTGACGCAACCCCCACTGGTTGGG
ACATTGCCACCACCTGTCAGCTCCTTTCCGGGACTTTCGCTTTCCCCCTCCCTATTGCCACGGCGGAACT
CATCGCCGCCTGCCTTGCCCGCTGCTGGACAGGGGCTCGGCTGTTGGGCACTGACAATTCCGTGGTGTTG
TCGGGGAAATCATCGTCCTTTCCTTGGCTGCTCGCCTGTGTTGCCACCTGGATTCTGCGCGGGACGTCCT
TCTGCTACGTCCCTTCGGCCCTCAATCCAGCGGACCTTCCTTCCCGCGGCCTGCTGCCGGCTCTGCGGCC
TCTTCCGCGTCTTCGCCTTCGCCCTCAGACGAGTCGGATCTCCCTTTGGGCCGCCTCCCCGCGTCGACTT
TAAGACCAATGACTTACAAGGCAGCTGTAGATCTTAGCCACTTTTTAAAAGAAAAGGGGGGACTGGAAGG
GCTAATTCACTCCCAACGAAGACAAGATCTGCTTTTTGCTTGTACTGGGTCTCTCTGGTTAGACCAGATC
TGAGCCTGGGAGCTCTCTGGCTAACTAGGGAACCCACTGCTTAAGCCTCAATAAAGCTTGCCTTGAGTGC
TTCAAGTAGTGTGTGCCCGTCTGTTGTGTGACTCTGGTAACTAGAGATCCCTCAGACCCTTTTAGTCAGT
GTGGAAAATCTCTAGCAGTACGTATAGTAGTTCATGTCATCTTATTATTCAGTATTTATAACTTGCAAAG
AAATGAATATCAGAGAGTGAGAGGAACTTGTTTATTGCAGCTTATAATGGTTACAAATAAAGCAATAGCA
TCACAAATTTCACAAATAAAGCATTTTTTTCACTGCATTCTAGTTGTGGTTTGTCCAAACTCATCAATGT
ATCTTATCATGTCTGGCTCTAGCTATCCCGCCCCTAACTCCGCCCATCCCGCCCCTAACTCCGCCCAGTT
CCGCCCATTCTCCGCCCCATGGCTGACTAATTTTTTTTATTTATGCAGAGGCCGAGGCCGCCTCGGCCTC
TGAGCTATTCCAGAAGTAGTGAGGAGGCTTTTTTGGAGGCCTAGGGACGTACCCAATTCGCCCTATAGTG
AGTCGTATTACGCGCGCTCACTGGCCGTCGTTTTACAACGTCGTGACTGGGAAAACCCTGGCGTTACCCA
ACTTAATCGCCTTGCAGCACATCCCCCTTTCGCCAGCTGGCGTAATAGCGAAGAGGCCCGCACCGATCGC
CCTTCCCAACAGTTGCGCAGCCTGAATGGCGAATGGG
[124 nt withheld, positions 9908-10031]
C
[91 nt withheld, positions 10033-10123]
A
[49 nt withheld, positions 10125-10173]
CCTTTGACGTTGGAGTCCACGTTCTTT
[37 nt withheld, positions 10201-10237]
ACCCTATCTCGGTCTATTCTTTTGATTTATAAGGGATTTTGCCGATTTCGGCCTATTGGTTAAAAAATGA
GCTGATTTAACAAAAATTTAACGCGAATTTTAACAAAATATTAACGCTTACAATTTAGGTGGCACTTTTC
GGGGAAATGTGCGCGGAACCCCTATTTGTTTATTTTTCTAAATACATTCAAATATGTATCCGCTCATGAG
ACAATAACCCTGATAAATGCTTCAATAATATTGAAAAAGGAAGAGTATGAGTATTCAACATTTCCGTGTC
GCCCTTATTCCCTTTTTTGCGGCATTTTGCCTTCCTGTTTTTGCTCACCCAGAAACGCTGGTGAAAGTAA
AAGATGCTGAAGATCAGTTGGGTGCACGAGTGGGTTACATCGAACTGGATCTCAACAGCGGTAAGATCCT
TGAGAGTTTTCGCCCCGAAGAACGTTTTCCAATGATGAGCACTTTTAAAGTTCTGCTATGTGGCGCGGTA
TTATCCCGTATTGACGCCGGGCAAGAGCAACTCGGTCGCCGCATACACTATTCTCAGAATGACTTGGTTG
AGTACTCACCAGTCACAGAAAAGCATCTTACGGATGGCATGACAGTAAGAGAATTATGCAGTGCTGCCAT
AACCATGAGTGATAACACTGCGGCCAACTTACTTCTGACAACGATCGGAGGACCGAAGGAGCTAACCGCT
TTTTTGCACAACATGGGGGATCATGTAACTCGCCTTGATCGTTGGGAACCGGAGCTGAATGAAGCCATAC
CAAACGACGAGCGTGACACCACGATGCCTGTAGCAATGGCAACAACGTTGCGCAAACTATTAACTGGCGA
ACTACTTACTCTAGCTTCCCGGCAACAATTAATAGACTGGATGGAGGCGGATAAAGTTGCAGGACCACTT
CTGCGCTCGGCCCTTCCGGCTGGCTGGTTTATTGCTGATAAATCTGGAGCCGGTGAGCGTGGGTCTCGCG
GTATCATTGCAGCACTGGGGCCAGATGGTAAGCCCTCCCGTATCGTAGTTATCTACACGACGGGGAGTCA
GGCAACTATGGATGAACGAAATAGACAGATCGCTGAGATAGGTGCCTCACTGATTAAGCATTGGTAACTG
TCAGACCAAGTTTACTCATATATACTTTAGATTGATTTAAAACTTCATTTTTAATTTAAAAGGATCTAGG
TGAAGATCCTTTTTGATAATCTCATGACCAAAATCCCTTAACGTGAGTTTTCGTTCCACTGAGCGTCAGA
CCCCGTAGAAAAGATCAAAGGATCTTCTTGAGATCCTTTTTTTCTGCGCGTAATCTGCTGCTTGCAAACA
AAAAAACCACCGCTACCAGCGGTGGTTTGTTTGCCGGATCAAGAGCTACCAACTCTTTTTCCGAAGGTAA
CTGGCTTCAGCAGAGCGCAGATACCAAATACTGTTCTTCTAGTGTAGCCGTAGTTAGGCCACCACTTCAA
GAACTCTGTAGCACCGCCTACATACCTCGCTCTGCTAATCCTGTTACCAGTGGCTGCTGCCAGTGGCGAT
AAGTCGTGTCTTACCGGGTTGGACTCAAGACGATAGTTACCGGATAAGGCGCAGCGGTCGGGCTGAACGG
GGGGTTCGTGCACACAGCCCAGCTTGGAGCGAACGACCTACACCGAACTGAGATACCTACAGCGTGAGCT
ATGAGAAAGCGCCACGCTTCCCGAAGGGAGAAAGGCGGACAGGTATCCGGTAAGCGGCAGGGTCGGAACA
GGAGAGCGCACGAGGGAGCTTCCAGGGGGAAACGCCTGGTATCTTTATAGTCCTGTCGGGTTTCGCCACC
TCTGACTTGAGCGTCGATTTTTGTGATGCTCGTCAGGGGGGCGGAGCCTATGGAAAAACGCCAGCAACGC
GGCCTTTTTACGGTTCCTGGCCTTTTGCTGGCCTTTTGCTCACATGTTCTTTCCTGCGTTATCCCCTGAT
TCTGTGGATAACCGTATTACCGCCTTTGAGTGAGCTGATACCGCTCGCCGCAGCCGAACGACCGAGCGCA
GCGAGTCAGTGAGCGAGGAAGCGGAAG
Features (pLannotate 1.2.2; 28 found; start..end, strand, type, name):
      2..94      +  CDS            lacI (fragment): lac repressor; lacI; The lac repressor binds to the lac operator to inhibit transcription in E. coli. This inhibition can be relieved by adding lactose or isopropyl-β-D-thiogalactopyranoside (IPTG).
    107..128     +  protein_bind   CAP binding site: CAP binding activates transcription in the presence of cAMP. E. coli catabolite activator protein
    143..173     +  promoter       lac promoter: promoter for the E. coli lac operon
    177..199     +  protein_bind   lac operator (fragment): The lac repressor binds to the lac operator to inhibit transcription in E. coli. This inhibition can be relieved by adding lactose or isopropyl-β-D-thiogalactopyranoside (IPTG). lac repressor encoded by lacI
    242..260     +  promoter       T3 promoter: promoter for bacteriophage T3 RNA polymerase
    288..514     +  promoter       RSV promoter: Rous sarcoma virus enhancer/promoter
    515..695     +  LTR            5' LTR (truncated): truncated 5' long terminal repeat (LTR) from HIV-1
    742..867     +  misc_feature   HIV-1 Ψ: packaging signal of human immunodeficiency virus type 1
    851..1214    +  CDS            HIV-1 gag (fragment): gag protein from human immunodeficiency virus 1; gag
   1360..1593    +  misc_feature   RRE: The Rev response element (RRE) of HIV-1 allows for Rev-dependent mRNA export from the nucleus to the cytoplasm.
   1970..1996    +  CDS            Rev (fragment): human immunodeficiency virus 1 (HIV-1) Rev protein; rev; enhances nuclear export of unspliced and incompletely spliced viral mRNAs
   2006..2123    +  misc_feature   cPPT/CTS: central polypurine tract and central termination sequence of HIV-1
   2191..2402    +  promoter       EF-1α core promoter: core promoter for human elongation factor EF-1α
   2403..2511    +  intron         EF-1α intron A (fragment): intron upstream of the start codon of human EF-1α
   3137..3340    +  intron         EF-1α intron A: truncated intron upstream of the start codon of human EF-1α
   3387..7305    +  CDS            AsCpf1 (fragment): CRISPR-associated protein from Acidaminococcus sp. BV3L6 (Zetsche et al., 2015)
   7624..8418    +  CDS            NeoR/KanR: aminoglycoside phosphotransferase from Tn5; aph(3')-II (or nptII); confers resistance to neomycin, kanamycin, and G418 (Geneticin®)
   8434..9022    +  misc_feature   WPRE: woodchuck hepatitis virus posttranscriptional regulatory element
   9073..9092    +  misc_feature   cPPT/CTS (fragment): central polypurine tract and central termination sequence of HIV-1
   9094..9327    +  LTR            3' LTR (ΔU3): self-inactivating 3' long terminal repeat (LTR) from HIV-1
   9405..9526    +  polyA_signal   SV40 poly(A) signal: SV40 polyadenylation signal
   9566..9701    +  rep_origin     SV40 ori: SV40 origin of replication
   9722..9740    -  promoter       T7 promoter: promoter for bacteriophage T7 RNA polymerase
   9748..9903    +  CDS            lacZα (fragment): LacZα fragment of β-galactosidase; lacZ fragment
   9908..10336   +  rep_origin     f1 ori (sequence partly withheld): f1 bacteriophage origin of replication; arrow indicates direction of (+) strand synthesis
  10389..10493   +  promoter       AmpR promoter: bla
  10494..11354   +  CDS            AmpR: β-lactamase; bla; confers resistance to ampicillin, carbenicillin, and related antibiotics
  11525..12113   +  rep_origin     ori: high-copy-number ColE1/pMB1/pBR322/pUC origin of replication
