[The description below was written by a language model from this plasmid's Addgene catalogue record and pLannotate feature annotations shown in this document.]
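Description:
pLenti-opCas12a-Ultra-6xNLS is a third-generation-style, self-inactivating lentiviral vector of about 12.3 kb for stable expression of an engineered Cas12a nuclease in mammalian cells. It was built by Gibson cloning into the plenti-Lb-Cas12a-2xNLS backbone. In bacteria it is maintained through a high-copy ColE1/pUC-type origin and selected with ampicillin via β-lactamase. An f1 origin, an SV40 origin and remnants of lac/lacZα cloning sequences with T3 and T7 promoters are also present in the backbone. The viral portion comprises an RSV promoter driving a truncated HIV-1 5' LTR, which allows Tat-independent production of genomic RNA, followed by the Ψ packaging signal with a gag fragment, the RRE for Rev-dependent nuclear export, and the cPPT/CTS. It ends with a WPRE that enhances transcript expression, a ΔU3 3' LTR that inactivates the LTR promoter after integration, and an SV40 polyadenylation signal.

The payload is driven by the human EF-1α promoter with intron A sequence and encodes a human codon-optimized Acidaminococcus sp. Cas12a (AsCpf1) carrying the E174R, M537R, S542R and F870L substitutions that define the opCas12a-Ultra variant. According to the record it bears six nuclear localization signals, an N-terminal FLAG tag and a C-terminal MYC tag, although these small elements are not individually annotated in the feature table. A neomycin phosphotransferase gene lies downstream of the nuclease within the same insert and has no annotated promoter of its own. The record does not state how it is linked to Cas12a. It permits G418 selection of transduced cells. The vector carries no guide RNA cassette. It serves to generate Cas12a-expressing cell lines, and the associated work used it for genome-scale exon perturbation screens.
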