Addgene plasmid #209024: pLenti-opCas12a-Ultra-6xNLS
Purpose: Lentiviral vector expressing human codon-optimized opCas12a-Ultra with 6xNLS
Depositing lab: Thomas Gonatopoulos-Pournatzis. Depositing organization: National Cancer Institute (NCI). Publication: Genome-scale exon perturbation screens uncover exons critical for cell fitness. Xiao MS, Damodaran AP, Kumari B, Dickson E, Xing K, On TA, Parab N, King HE, Perez AR, Guiblet WM, Duncan G, Che A, Chari R, Andresson T, Vidigal JA, Weatheritt RJ, Aregger M, Gonatopoulos-Pournatzis T. Mol Cell. 2024 Jul 11;84(13):2553-2572.e19. doi: 10.1016/j.molcel.2024.05.024. Epub 2024 Jun 24. PubMed 38917794.
Backbone
  Vector backbone: plenti-Lb-Cas12a-2xNLS
  Backbone manufacturer: Addgene #155046
  Vector type: Mammalian Expression, Lentiviral, CRISPR
  Selectable markers: Neomycin (select with G418)
Growth in bacteria
  Bacterial resistance: Ampicillin, 100 μg/mL
  Growth temperature: 30°C
  Growth strain: NEB Stable
  Copy number: High Copy
Gene/Insert
  Gene/Insert name: opCas12a-Ultra-6xNLS-Flag-Myc-NeoR
  Species: Acidaminococcus sp
  Mutation: E174R/M537R/S542R/F870L
  Promoter: EF-1a
  Tag / fusion protein: FLAG (N terminal on insert); MYC (C terminal on insert)
  Cloning method: Gibson Cloning
Terms and licenses: Academic/Nonprofit Terms; Industry Terms: Not Available to Industry
How to cite: pLenti-opCas12a-Ultra-6xNLS was a gift from Thomas Gonatopoulos-Pournatzis (Addgene plasmid # 209024 ; http://n2t.net/addgene:209024 ; RRID:Addgene_209024)
